Addgene plasmid #218304: pMV-Tc1-2_ST-5 kb
Purpose: Donor plasmid of Tc1-2_ST Transposon with 5 kb cargo gene
Depositing lab: Haoyi Wang. Depositing organization: Institute of Zoology, Chinese Academy of Sciences. Publication: Heterologous survey of 130 DNA transposons in human cells highlights their functional divergence and expands the genome engineering toolbox. Zhang T, Tan S, Tang N, Li Y, Zhang C, Sun J, Guo Y, Gao H, Cai Y, Sun W, Wang C, Fu L, Ma H, Wu Y, Hu X, Zhang X, Gee P, Yan W, Zhao Y, Chen Q, Guo B, Wang H, Zhang YE. Cell. 2024 Jul 11;187(14):3741-3760.e30. doi: 10.1016/j.cell.2024.05.007. Epub 2024 Jun 5. PubMed 38843831.
Backbone
  Vector backbone: pMV
  Vector type: Mammalian Expression
Growth in bacteria
  Bacterial resistance: Ampicillin, 100 μg/mL
  Growth temperature: 37°C
  Growth strain: DH5alpha
  Copy number: High Copy
Gene/Insert
  Gene/Insert name: 5 kb cargo gene
  Species: Synthetic
  Cloning method: Restriction Enzyme; 5′ cloning site Unknown (unknown if destroyed); 3′ cloning site Unknown (unknown if destroyed)
Terms and licenses: Academic/Nonprofit Terms; Industry Terms: Not Available to Industry
How to cite: pMV-Tc1-2_ST-5 kb was a gift from Haoyi Wang (Addgene plasmid # 218304 ; http://n2t.net/addgene:218304 ; RRID:Addgene_218304)
