[The description below was written by a language model from this plasmid's Addgene catalogue record and pLannotate feature annotations shown in this document.]
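Description:
pMV-Tc1-2_ST-5 kb is a transposon donor plasmid on the pMV backbone, intended for mammalian cells and carrying a synthetic cargo of about 5 kb for mobilisation by the Tc1-2_ST DNA transposase. It is propagated in E. coli through a high-copy ColE1/pUC-type origin and selected with ampicillin via the bla gene and its native promoter. The full sequenced record is 7,869 nt. The automated annotation does not label the transposon terminal inverted repeats, so their exact positions and the precise cargo boundaries cannot be read from the feature table. No transposase coding sequence is annotated either, consistent with a donor meant to be paired with a separately supplied transposase.

The annotated cargo appears to consist of two expression units, both on the minus strand. One is driven by the human EF-1α core promoter with portions of EF-1α intron A. It is followed by a reading frame whose pieces resemble a chimeric antigen receptor: a short CD8A fragment positioned like a signal peptide, immunoglobulin heavy- and light-chain variable-region matches suggestive of a single-chain antibody fragment, then a CD28 fragment and a CD3ζ (CD247) fragment that would supply costimulatory and ITAM signalling domains. The record does not name this receptor or its target antigen, so this reading is an inference from the feature matches. The second unit uses the mouse PGK promoter to drive a puromycin N-acetyltransferase sequence followed by EGFP, ending in the bGH polyadenylation signal, which gives drug selection and fluorescent readout of cells that have stably integrated the cargo. How PuroR and EGFP are joined is not annotated. An SV40 poly(A) signal lies next to the receptor cassette but is annotated on the opposite strand. The plasmid was deposited with a survey of DNA transposons tested in human cells, and the "5 kb" designation indicates a defined cargo size for measuring transposition.
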