Features (pLannotate 1.2.2; 18 found; start..end, strand, type, name):
    239..463     -  polyA_signal   bGH poly(A) signal: bovine growth hormone polyadenylation signal
    491..1210    -  CDS            EGFP: the original enhanced GFP (Yang et al., 1996) mammalian codon-optimized
   1274..1868    -  CDS            PuroR (fragment): puromycin N-acetyltransferase; pac from Streptomyces alboniger; confers resistance to puromycin
   1893..2392    -  promoter       PGK promoter: mouse phosphoglycerate kinase 1 promoter
   2728..2748    +  CDS            lacZα (fragment): LacZα fragment of β-galactosidase; lacZ fragment
   2840..2944    +  promoter       AmpR promoter: bla
   2945..3805    +  CDS            AmpR: β-lactamase; bla; confers resistance to ampicillin, carbenicillin, and related antibiotics
   3976..4564    +  rep_origin     ori: high-copy-number ColE1/pMB1/pBR322/pUC origin of replication
   5122..5190    +  CDS            large T antigen (fragment): large T antigen from SV40 (simian virus 40)
   5213..5294    +  polyA_signal   SV40 poly(A) signal: SV40 polyadenylation signal
   5328..5663    -  CDS            CD247 (fragment): CD3Z_HUMAN - Also known as CD3Z, T3Z, TCRZ. Experimental evidence at protein level: Swiss-Prot protein existence level 1. Part of the TCR-CD3 complex present on T-lymphocyte cell surface that plays an essential role in adaptive immune response. When antigen presenting cells (APCs) activate T-cell receptor (TCR), TCR- mediated signals are transmitted across the cell membrane by the CD3 chains CD3D, CD3E, CD3G and CD3Z. All CD3 chains contain immunoreceptor tyrosine-based activation motifs (ITAMs) in their cytoplasmic domain. Upon TCR engagement, these motifs become phosphorylated by Src family
   5664..5867    -  CDS            CD28 (fragment): CD28_HUMAN - Experimental evidence at protein level: Swiss-Prot protein existence level 1. Involved in T-cell activation, the induction of cell proliferation and cytokine production and promotion of T-cell survival. Enhances the production of IL4 and IL10 in T-cells in conjunction with TCR/CD3 ligation and CD40L costimulation (PubMed:8617933). Isoform 3 enhances CD40L-mediated activation of NF-kappa-B and kinases MAPK8 and PAK2 in T-cells (PubMed:15067037). From Homo sapiens (Human).
   6090..6350    -  CDS            IGLV5-48 (fragment): LV548_HUMAN - Experimental evidence at protein level: Swiss-Prot protein existence level 1. Probable non-functional open reading frame (ORF) of V region of the variable domain of immunoglobulin light chains (PubMed:24600447). Non-functional ORF generally cannot participate in the synthesis of a productive immunoglobulin chain due to altered V- (D)-J or switch recombination and/or splicing site (at mRNA level) and/or conserved amino acid change (protein level) (PubMed:9619395). Immunoglobulins, also known as antibodies, are membrane-bound or secreted glycoproteins produced by B lymphocytes. In
   6408..6773    -  CDS            HVM46_MOUSE (fragment): Experimental evidence at protein level: Swiss-Prot protein existence level 1. From Mus musculus (Mouse).
   6777..6836    -  CDS            CD8A (fragment): CD8A_HUMAN - Also known as MAL. Experimental evidence at protein level: Swiss-Prot protein existence level 1. Integral membrane glycoprotein that plays an essential role in the immune response and serves multiple functions in responses against both external and internal offenses. In T-cells, functions primarily as a coreceptor for MHC class I molecule:peptide complex. The antigens presented by class I peptides are derived from cytosolic proteins while class II derived from extracellular proteins. Interacts simultaneously with the T-cell receptor (TCR) and the MHC class I proteins presented by
   6893..7096    -  intron         EF-1α intron A: truncated intron upstream of the start codon of human EF-1α
   7722..7831    -  intron         EF-1α intron A (fragment): intron upstream of the start codon of human EF-1α
   7832..174     -  promoter       EF-1α core promoter (across the origin): core promoter for human elongation factor EF-1α
>Addgene plasmid #218304 | pMV-Tc1-2_ST-5 kb | addgene full sequence | sequence record 443616 | Addgene NGS Result
TCACGGCGACTACTGCACTTATATACGGTTCTCCCCCACCCTCGGGAAAAAGGCGGAGCCAGTACACGAC
ATCACTTTCCCAGTTTACCCCGCGCCACCTTCTCTAGGCACCGGGTCAATTGCCGACCCCTCCCCCCAAC
TTCTCGGGGACTGTGGGCGATGTGCGCTCTGCCCACTGACGGGCACCGGAGCCTCACGTTAATTAACCAA
GGTACCCATTGGCGGCCGCCCTCAGAAGCCATAGAGCCCACCGCATCCCCAGCATGCCTGCTATTGTCTT
CCCAATCCTCCCCCTTGCTGTCCTGCCCCACCCCACCCCCCAGAATAGAATGACACCTACTCAGACAATG
CGATGCAATTTCCTCATTTTATTAGGAAAGGACAGTGGGAGTGGCACCTTCCAGGGTCAAGGAAGGCACG
GGGGAGGGGCAAACAACAGATGGCTGGCAACTAGAAGGCACAGTCGAGGCTGATCAGCGAGCTTAATTAA
TTACTTGTACAGCTCGTCCATGCCGAGAGTGATCCCGGCGGCGGTCACGAACTCCAGCAGGACCATGTGA
TCGCGCTTCTCGTTGGGGTCTTTGCTCAGGGCGGACTGGGTGCTCAGGTAGTGGTTGTCGGGCAGCAGCA
CGGGGCCGTCGCCGATGGGGGTGTTCTGCTGGTAGTGGTCGGCGAGCTGCACGCTGCCGTCCTCGATGTT
GTGGCGGATCTTGAAGTTCACCTTGATGCCGTTCTTCTGCTTGTCGGCCATGATATAGACGTTGTGGCTG
TTGTAGTTGTACTCCAGCTTGTGCCCCAGGATGTTGCCGTCCTCCTTGAAGTCGATGCCCTTCAGCTCGA
TGCGGTTCACCAGGGTGTCGCCCTCGAACTTCACCTCGGCGCGGGTCTTGTAGTTGCCGTCGTCCTTGAA
GAAGATGGTGCGCTCCTGGACGTAGCCTTCGGGCATGGCGGACTTGAAGAAGTCGTGCTGCTTCATGTGG
TCGGGGTAGCGGCTGAAGCACTGCACGCCGTAGGTCAGGGTGGTCACGAGGGTGGGCCAGGGCACGGGCA
GCTTGCCGGTGGTGCAGATGAACTTCAGGGTCAGCTTGCCGTAGGTGGCATCGCCCTCGCCCTCGCCGGA
CACGCTGAACTTGTGGCCGTTTACGTCGCCGTCCAGCTCGACCAGGATGGGCACCACCCCGGTGAACAGC
TCCTCGCCCTTGCTCACCATTGGCCCGGGATTCTCTTCGACATCCCCTGCTTGTTTCAACAGGGAGAAGT
TAGTGGCATCGATGGCACCGGGCTTGCGGGTCATGCACCAGGTGCGCGGTCCTTCGGGCACCTCGACGTC
GGCGGTGACGGTGAAGCCGAGCCGCTCGTAGAAGGGGAGGTTGCGGGGCGCGGAGGTCTCCAGGAAGGCG
GGCACCCCGGCGCGCTCGGCCGCCTCCACTCCGGGGAGCACGACGGCGCTGCCCAGACCCTTGCCCTGGT
GGTCGGGCGAGACGCCGACGGTGGCCAGGAACCACGCGGGCTCCTTGGGCCGGTGCGGCGCCAGGAGGCC
TTCCATCTGTTGCTGCGCGGCCAGCCGGGAACCGCTCAACTCGGCCATGCGCGGGCCGATCTCGGCGAAC
ACCGCCCCCGCTTCGACGCTCTCCGGCGTGGTCCAGACCGCCACCGCGGCGCCGTCGTCCGCGACCCACA
CCTTGCCGATGTCGAGCCCGACGCGCGTGAGGAAGAGTTCTTGCAGCTCGGTGACCCGCTCGATGTGGCG
GTCCGGGTCGACGGTGTGGCGCGTGGCGGGGTAGTCGGCGAACGCGGCGGCGAGGGTGCGTACGGCCCGG
GGGACGTCGTCGCGGGTGGCGAGGCGCACCGTGGGCTTGTACTCGGTCCCCATGGTGGCGTTGGCTGCAG
GTCGAAAGGCCCGGAGATGAGGAAGAGGAGAACAGCGCGGCAGACGTGCGCTTTTGAAGCGTGCAGAATG
CCGGGCCTCCGGAGGACCTTCGGGCGCCCGCCCCGCCCCTGAGCCCGCCCCTGAGCCCGCCCCCGGACCC
ACCCCTTCCCAGCCTCTGAGCCCAGAAAGCGAAGGAGCAAAGCTGCTATTGGCCGCTGCCCCAAAGGCCT
ACCCGCTTCCATTGCTCAGCGGTGCTGTCCATCTGCACGAGACTAGTGAGACGTGCTACTTCCATTTGTC
ACGTCCTGCACGACGCGAGCTGCGGGGCGGGGGGGAACTTCCTGACTAGGGGAGGAGTAGAAGGTGGCGC
GAAGGGGCCACCAAAGAACGGAGCCGGTTGGCGCCTACCGGTGGATGTGGAATGTGTGCGAGGCCAGAGG
CCACTTGTGTAGCGCCAAGTGCCCAGCGGGGCTGCTAAAGCGCATGCTCCAGACTGCCTTGGGAAAAGCG
CCTCCCCTACCCGGTAGAATTGCTAGCACCGGTTTTGAAGGCTCAGGAAACCTTTGCAGGTGTTTTGAGT
TGATTAGCTGATTGGCATGTCACCATATTCTAATTTGTTGAGATAGTGAATTGGTGGGTTTTTGTTAAAT
GTGAGCCAAAATCATCACAATTAAAAGAACCAAAGACTTAAACTACTTCAGTCTGTGTGCATTGAATTTA
TTTAATACACGAGTTTCACAATTTGAGTTGAATTACTGAAATAAATGAACTTTTCCACGACATTCTAATT
TATTGAGATGCACCTGTACAATTGAGAGACGCAAGACACTGCGGATCGAGACGCATTGCGTGGTTCGACT
GGCCGTCGTTTTACAACGAAAGGGCCTCGTGATACGCCTATTTTTATAGGTTAATGTCATGATAATAATG
GTTTCTTAGACGTCAGGTGGCACTTTTCGGGGAAATGTGCGCGGAACCCCTATTTGTTTATTTTTCTAAA
TACATTCAAATATGTATCCGCTCATGAGACAATAACCCTGATAAATGCTTCAATAATATTGAAAAAGGAA
GAGTATGAGTATTCAACATTTCCGTGTCGCCCTTATTCCCTTTTTTGCGGCATTTTGCCTTCCTGTTTTT
GCTCACCCAGAAACGCTGGTGAAAGTAAAAGATGCTGAAGATCAGTTGGGTGCACGAGTGGGTTACATCG
AACTGGATCTCAACAGCGGTAAGATCCTTGAGAGTTTTCGCCCCGAAGAACGTTTTCCAATGATGAGCAC
TTTTAAAGTTCTGCTATGTGGCGCGGTATTATCCCGTATTGACGCCGGGCAAGAGCAACTCGGTCGCCGC
ATACACTATTCTCAGAATGACTTGGTTGAGTACTCACCAGTCACAGAAAAGCATCTTACGGATGGCATGA
CAGTAAGAGAATTATGTAGTGCTGCCATAACCATGAGTGATAACACGGCGGCCAACTTACTTCTGACAAC
GATCGGAGGACCGAAGGAGCTAACCGCTTTTTTGCGCAACATGGGGGATCATGTAACTCGCCTTGATCGT
TGGGAACCGGAGCTGAATGAAGCCATACCAAACGACGAGCGTGATACCACGATGCCTGTAGCGATGGCAA
CAACGTTGCGCAAACTATTAACTGGCGAACTACTTACTCTAGCTTCCCGGCAACAATTAATAGACTGGAT
GGAGGCGGATAAAGTTGCAGGACCACTTCTGCGCTCGGCCCTTCCGGCTGGCTGGTTTATTGCTGATAAA
TCTGGAGCCGGTGAGCGTGGGTCCCGCGGTATTATTGCAGCACTGGGGCCAGATGGTAAGCCCTCCCGTA
TCGTAGTTATCTACACGACGGGGAGTCAGGCAACTATGGATGAACGAAAGAGACAGATCGCTGAGATAGG
TGCCTCACTGATTAAGCATTGGTAACTGTCAGACCAAGTTTACTCATATATACTTTAGATTGATTTAAAA
CTTCATTTTTAATTTAAAAGGATCTAGGTGAAGATCCTTTTTGATAATCTCATGACCAAAATCCCTTAAC
GTGAGTTTTCGTTCCACTGAGCGTCAGACCCCGTAGAAAAGATCAAAGGATCTTCTTGAGATCCTTTTTT
TCTGCGCGTAATCTGCTGCTTGCAAACAAAAAAACCACCGCTACCAGCGGTGGTTTGTTTGCCGGATCAA
GAGCTACCAACTCTTTTTCCGAAGGTAACTGGCTTCAGCAGAGCGCAGATACCAAATACTGTTCTTCTAG
TGTAGCCGTAGTTAGGCCACCACTTCAAGAACTCTGTAGCACCGCCTACATACCTCGCTCTGCTAATCCT
GTTACCAGTGGCTGCTGCCAGTGGCGATAAGTCGTGTCTTACCGGGTTGGACTCAAGACGATAGTTACCG
GATAAGGCGCAGCGGTCGGGCTGAACGGGGGGTTCGTGCACACAGCCCAGCTTGGAGCGAACGACCTACA
CCGAACTGAGATACCTACAGCGTGAGCTATGAGAAAGCGCCACGCTTCCCGAAGGGAGAAAGGCGGACAG
GTATCCGGTAAGCGGCAGGGTCGGAACAGGAGAGCGCACGAGGGAGCTTCCAGGGGGAAACGCCTGGTAT
CTTTATAGTCCTGTCGGGTTTCGCCACCTCTGACTTGAGCGTCGATTTTTGTGATGCTCGTCAGGGGGGC
GGAGCCTATGGAAAAACGCCAGCAACGCGGCCTTTTTACGGTTCCTGGCCTTTTGCTGGCCTTTTGCTCA
CATGTTCTTTCCTGCGTTATCCCCTGATTCTGTGGGTAACCGTATTACCGCCTTTGAGTGAGCTGATACC
GCTCGCCGCAGCCGAACGACCGAGCGCAGCGAGTCAGTGAGCGAGGAAGCGGCACACAGGAAACAGCTAT
GACCGTCTCGGTTGGCAGTGACTCCGTCTCTGGGCCCTACAGGTGCATCTCAATAAATTAGAATGTCGTG
GAAAAGTTCATTTATTTCAGTAATTCAACTCAAATTGTGAAACTCGTGTATTAAATAAATTCAATGCACA
CAGACTGAAGTAGTTTAAGTCTTTGGTTCTTTTAATTGTGATGATTTTGGCTCACATTTAACAAAAACCC
ACCAATTCACTATCTCAACAAATTAGAATACTTCATAAGACCAATAAAAAAAACATTTTTAGTGAATTGT
TGGCCTTCTGGAAAGTATGTTCATTTACTGTACATGTACCTCGAGGGCCAGGAAGCTTCCCTTTGGTCTC
CCCCTCTTAAGTACCACATTTGTAGAGGTTTTACTTGCTTTAAAAAACCTCCCACACCTCCCCCTGAACC
TGAAACATAAAATGAATGCAATTGTTGTTGTTAACTTGTTTATTGCAGCTTATAATGGTTACAAATAAAG
CAATAGCATCACAAATTTCACAAATAAAGCATTTTTTTCACTGCATTCTAGTTGTGGTTTGTCCAAACTC
AATCGATGCGAGGGGGCAGGGCCTGCATGTGAAGGGCGTCGTAGGTGTCCTTGGTGGCTGTACTGAGACC
CTGGTAAAGGCCATCGTGCCCCTTGCCCCTCCGGCGCTCGCCTTTCATCCCAATCTCACTGTAGGCCTCC
GCCATCTTATCTTTCTGCAGTTCATTGTACAGGCCTTCCTGAGGGTTCTTCCTTCTCGGCTTTCCCCCCA
TCTCAGGGTCCCGGCCACGTCTCTTGTCCAAAACATCGTACTCCTCTCTTCGTCCTAGATTGAGCTCGTT
ATAGAGCTGGTTCTGGCCCTGCTGGTACGCGGGGGCGTCTGCGCTCCTGCTGAACTTCACTCTGGAGCGA
TAGGCTGCGAAGTCGCGTGGTGGGGCATAGGGCTGGTAATGCTTGCGGGTGGGCCCGGGGCGGCGGGGAG
TCATGTTCATGTAGTCACTGTGCAGGAGCCTGCTCCTCTTACTCCTCACCCAGAAAATAATAAAGGCCAC
TGTTACTAGCAAGCTATAGCAAGCCAGGACTCCCCCAACCACCACCAGCACCCAAAAATCACAGGCGAAG
TCCAGCCCCCTCGTGTGCACTGCGCCCCCCGCCGCTGGCCGGCACGCCTCTGGGCGCAGGGACAGGGGCT
GCGACGCGATGGTGGGCGCCGGTGTTGGTGGTCGCGGCGCTGGCGTCGTGGTCAGCACTGTCAGTTGCGT
GCCTCCACCGAAAACAGCGGCTGAACTATGCCAAATCATACAGTAATAATCGGCCTCGTCCTCGGACCTG
AGACCTGAGATGAGCAGCACACCCGCATTGGCGCTTGCGTCTTTAGATCCACTAAACCTTGATGGAACTC
CAGATCCCTGCTGCTTATCTGAGTCGCTCTTGTAATTGAGAAGGTATTGGGGAGGAGAACCTGGTTTTTG
CTGATACCAGTAGATCCTGTAAGGCCCTACATTGATTCCTGACCTCAGTGTACACGTCAAAGAAGCGGAG
GCACCGGGGCTTGCACTGAGGGAGGATGATTGCGTGAGAACAGGTTGGCTACCCCCCCCTCCGGACCCGC
CCCCACCGGAACCTCCACCGCCTGAGCCCAGGATCCCACTGGACACGGTGACGGTTGTACCTTGTCCCCA
AACGTCCATACCATAGTAGTAAGTCATCATACCCCGCGCACAATAGTAAACAGCTGTGTCTTCGGGAGTT
ACACTATTAAGCTGAAGAGAGAACTGGTTTTTGGAAGTATCTGGATTTATAGACATCCTGCTTTTCACAC
TTACAGCATAATCATTATACCATTTACTGCGGTAGTATGTTCTACCGAGCCATTCCAACCCTCGACTGGG
GGACTGCCTGATCCAATTCCATGTCGCGGAGTTACTACTCACTGAATCACCTGATATGGCACAGGTAAGA
CTAAGAGTCTGGGAAGGAGTGACCAGACCGGGGCCAGATTGTTGGAGTTGCACTTGCGGCCTGGCGGCGT
GGAGCAGCAAGGCCAGCGGCAGGAGCAAGGCGGTCACTGGTAAGGCCTTATCGTCATCGTCTTTGTAATC
CATGGTGGCGACCGGTGGATCCCTCACGACACCTGAAATGGAAGAAAAAAACTTTGAACCACTGTCTGAG
GCTTGAGAATGAACCAAGATCCAAACTCAAAAAGGGCAAATTCCAAGGAGAATTACATCAAGTGCCAAGC
TGGCCTAACTTCAGTCTCCACCCACTCAGTGTGGGGAAACTCCATCGCATAAAACCCCTCCCCCCAACCT
AAAGACGACGTACTCCAAAAGCTCGAGAACTAATCGAGGTGCCTGGACGGCGCCCGGTACTCAGTGGAGT
CACATGAAGCGACGGCTGAGGACGGAAAGGCCCTTTTCCTTTGTGTGGGTGACTCACCCGCCCGCTCTCC
CGAGCGCCGCGTCCTCCATTTTGAGCTCCCTGCAGCAGGGCCGGGAAGCGGCCATCTTTCCGCTCACGCA
ACTGGTGCCGACCGGGCCAGCCTTGCCGCCCAGGGCGGGGCGATACACGGCGGCGCGAGGCCAGGCACCA
GAGCAGGCCGGCGAGCTTGAGACTACCCCCGTCCGATTCTCGGTGGCCGCGCTCGCAGGCCCCGCCTCGC
CGAACATGTGCGCTGGGACGCACGGGCCCCGTCGCCGCCCGCGGCCCCAAAAACCGAAATACCAGTGTGC
AGATCTTGGCCCGCATTTACAAGACTATCTTGCCAGAAAAAAAGCGTCGCAGCAGGTCATCAAAAATTTT
AAATGGCTAGAGACTTATCGAAAGCAGCGAGACAGGCGCGAAGGTGCCACCAGATTCGCACGCGGCGGCC
CCAGCGCCCAGGCCAGGCCTCAACTCAAGCACGAGGCGAAGGGGCTCCTTAAGCGCAAGGCCTCGAACTC
TCCCACCCACTTCCAACCCGAAGCTCGGGATCAAGAATCACGTACTGCAGCCAGGTGGAAGTAATTCAAG
GCACGCAAGGGCCATAACCCGTAAAGAGGCCAGGCCCGCGGGAACCACACACGGCACTTACCTGTGTTCT
GGCGGCAAACCCGTTGCGAAAAAGAACGT
